Addgene plasmid #187382: R6K_tac_mCherry_ChInt
Purpose: chromosomal integration downstream of glmS gene via Tn7 system of a cassette containing IPTG-inducible mCherry
Depositing lab: Roi Avraham. Depositing organization: Weizmann Institute of Science.
Backbone
  Vector backbone: R6Kgamma
  Vector type: Bacterial Expression
Growth in bacteria
  Bacterial resistance: Amp + Kan + Dap
  Growth temperature: 37°C
  Growth strain: MFDpir
  Copy number: Low Copy
Gene/Insert
  Gene/Insert name: mCherry
  Species: Synthetic
  Cloning method: Gibson Cloning
Terms and licenses: Academic/Nonprofit Terms; Industry Terms: Not Available to Industry
Depositor comments: This plasmid requires a pir+ strain for growth and transformation. It will be distributed in MFDpir E. coli. MFDpir strain is auxotrophic for DAP (diaminopimelic acid), so it must be added to the media to grow and extract the plasmid (0.3 mM working concentration).
How to cite: R6K_tac_mCherry_ChInt was a gift from Roi Avraham (Addgene plasmid # 187382 ; http://n2t.net/addgene:187382 ; RRID:Addgene_187382)
