[The description below was written by a language model from this plasmid's Addgene catalogue record and pLannotate feature annotations shown in this document.]
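Description:
R6K_tac_mCherry_ChInt is a low-copy bacterial mini-Tn7 delivery plasmid built on an R6Kγ backbone, designed to insert an IPTG-inducible mCherry cassette into the chromosome at the Tn7 attachment site downstream of glmS. Because the R6K γ origin depends on the pi initiator protein, the plasmid replicates only in pir+ hosts and behaves as a suicide vector in recipients lacking pir. It is maintained in the MFDpir E. coli strain, a diaminopimelic acid auxotroph, so the "Dap" listed alongside ampicillin and kanamycin is a nutritional supplement for the host rather than a plasmid-encoded marker. An incP oriT on the backbone allows conjugative transfer, and the β-lactamase gene also lies on the backbone, outside the transposon ends.

On the circular map, the segment bounded by Tn7L and Tn7R carries the payload. A tac promoter with a lac operator drives mCherry, followed by rrnB T1 and T2 terminators. Next comes lacI under the lacIq promoter, supplying repressor so that expression stays off until IPTG is added. A kanamycin resistance gene (neo) flanked by FRT sites selects for integrants, and this arrangement should allow later marker removal by FLP recombinase. Additional rrnB T1 and lambda t0 terminators sit before Tn7R and help insulate the cassette. No Tn7 transposase genes are annotated, so transposition functions would presumably have to be supplied from another source; the record does not say how. Several short annotated fragments (GFP, CmR, lacZα, rop, bom, λ integrase) appear to be cloning remnants with no evident function. The record does not name the target species. The construct suits stable, single-copy, inducible red fluorescent labelling of bacteria.
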