Features (pLannotate 1.2.2; 29 found; start..end, strand, type, name):
     40..67      +  terminator     rrnB T2 terminator: transcription terminator T2 from the E. coli rrnB gene
     69..149     +  CDS            &alpha;GFP (fragment): &alpha;GFP is a basic (constitutively fluorescent) long stokes shift fluorescent protein published in 1996, derived from Aequorea victoria.
    219..296     +  promoter       lacIq promoter: lacI (mutant); In the lacIq allele, a single base change in the promoter boosts expression of the lacI gene about 10-fold.
    297..1379    +  CDS            lacI: lac repressor; lacI; The lac repressor binds to the lac operator to inhibit transcription in E. coli. This inhibition can be relieved by adding lactose or isopropyl-β-D-thiogalactopyranoside (IPTG).
   1714..1761    -  protein_bind   FRT: FLP-mediated recombination occurs in the 8-bp core sequence TCTAGAAA (Turan and Bode, 2011). FLP recombinase from the Saccharomyces cerevisiae 2μ plasmid
   1838..1866    +  promoter       Pc promoter: intI1 (promoter lies within the coding sequence); class 1 integron promoter
   1883..1945    +  CDS            tnpA (fragment): TN5P_ECOLX - Also known as tnp. Experimental evidence at protein level: Swiss-Prot protein existence level 1. Mediates transposition of transposon Tn5 by a 'cut and paste' mechanism. First, the monomeric transposase binds the 19 bp inverted DNA repeats flanking the transposon. Then, dimerization of the DNA- bound transposase creates a synaptic DNA complex. After nicking of the first DNA strand, excision of the transposon proceeds through a series of intermediates. The transposase then mediates the insertion of the transposon at a new site by strand transfer. The activity of the wild- type tran
   1977..2768    +  CDS            neo: KKA2_KLEPN - Also known as kan, nptII. Experimental evidence at protein level: Swiss-Prot protein existence level 1. Resistance to kanamycin, neomycin, paromomycin, ribostamycin, butirosin and gentamicin B. From Klebsiella pneumoniae.
   2823..2856    -  protein_bind   FRT (minimal): supports FLP-mediated excision but not integration (Turan and Bode, 2011) FLP recombinase from the Saccharomyces cerevisiae 2μ plasmid
   2921..3007    -  terminator     rrnB T1 terminator: Escherichia coli rrnB; transcription terminator T1 from the E. coli rrnB gene
   3071..3100    -  CDS            CmR (fragment): chloramphenicol acetyltransferase confers resistance to chloramphenicol
   3110..3204    -  terminator     lambda t0 terminator: transcription terminator from phage lambda
   3225..3249    +  misc_feature   MCS (fragment): pBluescript multiple cloning site
   3253..3451    +  mobile_element Tn7R (fragment): mini-Tn7 element (right end of the Tn7 transposon) Tn7
   3523..3591    +  CDS            lacZα (fragment): LacZα fragment of β-galactosidase; lacZ fragment
   3597..3696    -  misc_feature   bom (fragment): basis of mobility region from pBR322
   3798..3833    -  CDS            rop (fragment): Rop protein, which maintains plasmids at low copy number; rop
   3928..4032    +  promoter       AmpR promoter: bla
   4033..4893    +  CDS            AmpR: β-lactamase; bla; confers resistance to ampicillin, carbenicillin, and related antibiotics
   5066..5091    +  CDS            bla(M) (fragment): β-lactamase lacking the signal sequence; bla(M); allows cytosolic expression of β-lactamase
   5194..5582    +  rep_origin     R6K γ ori: γ replication origin from E. coli plasmid R6K; requires the R6K initiator protein pi for replication
   5593..5632    +  CDS            λ integrase (fragment): integrase from phage λ; int
   5851..5959    +  oriT           oriT: incP origin of transfer
   6031..6085    +  CDS            lacI (fragment): lac repressor; lacI; The lac repressor binds to the lac operator to inhibit transcription in E. coli. This inhibition can be relieved by adding lactose or isopropyl-β-D-thiogalactopyranoside (IPTG).
   6118..6283    +  mobile_element Tn7L: mini-Tn7 element (left end of the Tn7 transposon) Tn7
   6424..6452    +  promoter       tac promoter: strong E. coli promoter; hybrid between the trp and lac UV5 promoters
   6460..6476    +  protein_bind   lac operator: The lac repressor binds to the lac operator to inhibit transcription in E. coli. This inhibition can be relieved by adding lactose or isopropyl-β-D-thiogalactopyranoside (IPTG). lac repressor encoded by lacI
   6499..7206    +  CDS            mCherry: mCherry is a basic (constitutively fluorescent) red fluorescent protein published in 2004, derived from Discosoma sp.. It is reported to be a very rapidly-maturing monomer with low acid sensitivity.
   7210..7296    +  terminator     rrnB T1 terminator: Escherichia coli rrnB; transcription terminator T1 from the E. coli rrnB gene
>Addgene plasmid #187382 | R6K_tac_mCherry_ChInt | addgene full sequence | sequence record 371124 | Addgene NGS Result
CAGGACGCCCGCCATAAACTGCCAGGCATCAAATTAAGCAGAAGGCCATCCTGACGGATGGCCTTTTGAA
TTCAAAGAGAGACCACATGGTCCTTCTTGAGTTTGTAACAGCTGCTGGGATTACACATGGCATGGATGAA
CTATACAAATAAATGTCCAGACCTGCAGCCAAGCTTCGACAATTCGCGCGCGAAGGCGAAGCGGCATGCA
TTTACGTTGACACCATCGAATGGTGCAAAACCTTTCGCGGTATGGCATGATAGCGCCCGGAAGAGAGTCA
ATTCAGGGTGGTGAATGTGAAACCAGTAACGTTATACGATGTCGCAGAGTATGCCGGTGTCTCTTATCAG
ACCGTTTCCCGCGTGGTGAACCAGGCCAGCCACGTTTCTGCGAAAACGCGGGAAAAAGTGGAAGCGGCGA
TGGCGGAGCTGAATTACATTCCCAACCGCGTGGCACAACAACTGGCGGGCAAACAGTCGTTGCTGATTGG
CGTTGCCACCTCCAGTCTGGCCCTGCACGCGCCGTCGCAAATTGTCGCGGCGATTAAATCTCGCGCCGAT
CAACTGGGTGCCAGCGTGGTGGTGTCGATGGTAGAACGAAGCGGCGTCGAAGCCTGTAAAGCGGCGGTGC
ACAATCTTCTCGCGCAACGCGTCAGTGGGCTGATCATTAACTATCCGCTGGATGACCAGGATGCCATTGC
TGTGGAAGCTGCCTGCACTAATGTTCCGGCGTTATTTCTTGATGTCTCTGACCAGACACCCATCAACAGT
ATTATTTTCTCCCATGAAGACGGTACGCGACTGGGCGTGGAGCATCTGGTCGCATTGGGTCACCAGCAAA
TCGCGCTGTTAGCGGGCCCATTAAGTTCTGTCTCGGCGCGTCTGCGTCTGGCTGGCTGGCATAAATATCT
CACTCGCAATCAAATTCAGCCGATAGCGGAACGGGAAGGCGACTGGAGTGCCATGTCCGGTTTTCAACAA
ACCATGCAAATGCTGAATGAGGGCATCGTTCCCACTGCGATGCTGGTTGCCAACGATCAGATGGCGCTGG
GCGCAATGCGCGCCATTACCGAGTCCGGGCTGCGCGTTGGTGCGGATATCTCGGTAGTGGGATACGACGA
TACCGAAGACAGCTCATGTTATATCCCGCCGTTAACCACCATCAAACAGGATTTTCGCCTGCTGGGGCAA
ACCAGCGTGGACCGCTTGCTGCAACTCTCTCAGGGCCAGGCGGTGAAGGGCAATCAGCTGTTGCCCGTCT
CACTGGTGAAAAGAAAAACCACCCTGGCGCCCAATACGCAAACCGCCTCTCCCCGCGCGTTGGCCGATTC
ATTAATGCAGCTGGCACGACAGGTTTCCCGACTGGAAAGCGGGCAGTGAGCGCAACGCAATTAATGTAAG
TTAGCGCGAATTGTCGAAGCTTGGCTGTTTTGGCGGATGAGTTCATGTGGCTGACCGTTCTGTTGTCTCT
CGCTCTTCCGAGTAGACGAACAATAAGGCCTCCCTAACGGGGGGCCTTTTTTATTGATAACAAAAGTCAG
TGCTTCCGCTATTTCCAAAATACCGGGCTAATACGGTTTAAACGACCTCCTGGATTTGCTCAGACAGCCT
TTTCGTCATTCGTTTCAGCCAAAAAACTTAAGACCGCCGGTCTTGTCCACTACCTTGCAGTAATGCGGTG
GACAGGATCGGCGGTTTTCTTTTCTCTTCTCAAGAAGTTCCTATACTTTCTAGAGAATAGGAACTTCGGA
ATAGGAACTTCCTCCTGAACGGCCATAAGAACGAAGGCTGTCTGTTGAACTCTCGAGCCGTGGAAACGGA
TGAAGGCACGAACCCAGTTGACATAAGCCTGTTCGGTTCGTAAACTGTAATGCAAGTAGCGTATGCGCTC
AAAACTGGATGGCTTTCTTGCCGCCAAGGATCTGATGGCGCAGGGGATCAAGATCTGATCAAGAGACAGG
ATGAGGATCGTTTCGCATGATTGAACAAGATGGATTGCACGCAGGTTCTCCGGCCGCTTGGGTGGAGAGG
CTATTCGGCTATGACTGGGCACAACAGACAATCGGCTGCTCTGATGCCGCCGTGTTCCGGCTGTCAGCGC
AGGGGCGCCCGGTTCTTTTTGTCAAGACCGACCTGTCCGGTGCCCTGAATGAACTGCAGGACGAGGCAGC
GCGGCTATCGTGGCTGGCCACGACGGGCGTTCCTTGCGCAGCTGTGCTCGACGTTGTCACTGAAGCGGGA
AGGGACTGGCTGCTATTGGGCGAAGTGCCGGGGCAGGATCTCCTGTCATCTCACCTTGCTCCTGCCGAGA
AAGTATCCATCATGGCTGATGCAATGCGGCGGCTGCATACGCTTGATCCGGCTACCTGCCCATTCGACCA
CCAAGCGAAACATCGCATCGAGCGAGCACGTACTCGGATGGAAGCCGGTCTTGTCGATCAGGATGATCTG
GACGAAGAGCATCAGGGGCTCGCGCCAGCCGAACTGTTCGCCAGGCTCAAGGCGCGCATGCCCGACGGCG
AGGATCTCGTCGTGACCCATGGCGATGCCTGCTTGCCGAATATCATGGTGGAAAATGGCCGCTTTTCTGG
ATTCATCGACTGTGGCCGGCTGGGTGTGGCGGACCGCTATCAGGACATAGCGTTGGCTACCCGTGATATT
GCTGAAGAGCTTGGCGGCGAATGGGCTGACCGCTTCCTCGTGCTTTACGGTATCGCCGCTCCCGATTCGC
AGCGCATCGCCTTCTATCGCCTTCTTGACGAGTTCTTCTGAGCGGGACTCTGGGGTTCGAAATGACTCGA
GCATCAGCTTCAAAAGCGCTCTGAAGTTCCTATACTTTCTAGAGAATAGGAACTTCGGAATAGGTACTTC
AAGATCCCCAATTCGAGCTCATCGTCCGGGCCGCAAGCTCCTAGCGGCGGATTTGTCCTACTCAGGAGAG
CGTTCACCGACAAACAACAGATAAAACGAAAGGCCCAGTCTTTCGACTGAGCCTTTCGTTTTATTTGATG
CCTCAAGCTAGAGAGTCATTACCCCAGGCGTTTAAGGGCACCAATAACTGCCTTAAAAAAATTACGCCCC
GCCCTGCCACTCATCGCAGTCTAGCTTGGATTCTCACCAATAAAAAACGCCCGGCGGCAACCGAGCGTTC
TGAACAAATCCAGATGGAGTTCTGAGGTCATTACTGGATCTATCAACAGGAGTCCAAGCTCAGCTAATTA
AGCTAGCTTATCGATACCGTCGACCTCGAACCCCACGCCCCTCTTTAATACGACGGGCAATTTGCACTTC
AGAAAATGAAGAGTTTGCTTTAGCCATAACAAAAGTCCAGTATGCTTTTTCACAGCATAACTGGACTGAT
TTCAGTTTACAACTATTCTGTCTAGTTTAAGACTTTATTGTCATAGTTTAGATCTATTTTGTTCAGTTTA
AGACTTTATTGTCCGCCCACACCTGCTTACGCAGGGCATCCATTTATTACTCAACCGTAACCGATTTTGC
CAGGTTACGCGGCTGGTCCTCTAGCTGGCGTAATAGCGAAGAGGCCCGCACCGATCGCCCTTCCCAACAG
TTGCGCAGCCTGAATGGCGAATGGCGCCTGATGCGGTATTTTCTCCTTACGCATCTGTGCGGTATTTCAC
ACCGCATATGGTGCACTCTCAGTACAATCTGCTCTGATGCCGCATAGTTAAGCCAGCCCCGACACCCGCC
AACACCCGCTGACGCGCCCTGACGGGCTTGTCTGCTCCCGGCATCCGCTTACAGACAAGCTGTGACCGTC
TCCGGGAGCTGCATGTGTCAGAGGTTTTCACCGTCGTCACCGAAACGCGCGAGACGAAAGGGCCTCGTGA
TACGCCTATTTTTATAGGTTAATGTCATGATAATAATGGTTTCTTAGACGTCAGGTGGCACTTTTCGGGG
AAATGTGCGCGGAACCCCTATTTGTTTATTTTTCTAAATACATTCAAATATGTATCCGCTCATGAGACAA
TAACCCTGATAAATGCTTCAATAATATTGAAAAAGGAAGAGTATGAGTATTCAACATTTCCGTGTCGCCC
TTATTCCCTTTTTTGCGGCATTTTGCCTTCCTGTTTTTGCTCACCCAGAAACGCTGGTGAAAGTAAAAGA
TGCTGAAGATCAGTTGGGTGCACGAGTGGGTTACATCGAACTGGATCTCAACAGCGGTAAGATCCTTGAG
AGTTTTCGCCCCGAAGAACGTTTTCCAATGATGAGCACTTTTAAAGTTCTGCTATGTGGCGCGGTATTAT
CCCGTATTGACGCCGGGCAAGAGCAACTCGGTCGCCGCATACACTATTCTCAGAATGACTTGGTTGAGTA
CTCACCAGTCACAGAAAAGCATCTTACGGATGGCATGACAGTAAGAGAATTATGCAGTGCTGCCATAACC
ATGAGTGATAACACTGCGGCCAACTTACTTCTGACAACGATCGGAGGACCGAAGGAGCTAACCGCTTTTT
TGCACAACATGGGGGATCATGTAACTCGCCTTGATCGTTGGGAACCGGAGCTGAATGAAGCCATACCAAA
CGACGAGCGTGACACCACGATGCCTGTAGCAATGGCAACAACGTTGCGCAAACTATTAACTGGCGAACTA
CTTACTCTAGCTTCCCGGCAACAATTAATAGACTGGATGGAGGCGGATAAAGTTGCAGGACCACTTCTGC
GCTCGGCCCTTCCGGCTGGCTGGTTTATTGCTGATAAATCTGGAGCCGGTGAGCGTGGGTCCCGCGGTAT
CATTGCAGCACTGGGGCCAGATGGTAAGCCCTCCCGTATCGTAGTTATCTACACGACGGGGAGTCAGGCA
ACTATGGATGAACGAAATAGACAGATCGCTGAGATAGGTGCCTCACTGATTAAGCATTGGTAACTGTCAG
ACCAAGTTTACTCATATATACTTTAGATTGATTTAAAACTTCATTTTTAATTTAAAAGGATCTAGGTGAA
GATCCTTTTTGATAATCTCATGACCAAAATCCCTTAACGTGAGTTTTCGTTCCACTGAGCGTCAGACCCC
GTAGAAAAGATCAAAGGCAGTTATTGGTGCCTCACTGATTAAGCATTGGTAACTGTCAGACCAAGTTTAC
TCATATATACTTTAGATTGATTTAAAACTTCATTTTTAATTTTTGCGGCCGCAAGATCCGGCCACGATGC
GTCCGGCGTAGAGGATCTGAAGATCAGCAGTTCAACCTGTTGATAGTACGTACTAAGCTCTCATGTTTCA
CGTACTAAGCTCTCATGTTTAACGTACTAAGCTCTCATGTTTAACGAACTAAACCCTCATGGCTAACGTA
CTAAGCTCTCATGGCTAACGTACTAAGCTCTCATGTTTCACGTACTAAGCTCTCATGTTTGAACAATAAA
ATTAATATAAATCAGCAACTTAAATAGCCTCTAAGGTTTTAAGTTTTATAAGAAAAAAAAGAATATATAA
GGCTTTTAAAGCTTTTAAGGTTTAACGGTTGTGGACAACAAGCCAGGGATGTAACGCACTGAGAAGCCCT
TAGAGCCTCTCAAAGCAATTTTGAGTGACACAGGAACACTTAACGGCTGACATGGGAATTAGCCATGGCA
TCACAGTATCGTGATGACAGAGGCAGGGAGTGCGGCCTTTTTACGGTTCCTGGCCTTTTGCTGGCCTTTT
GCTCACATGTTCTTTCCTGCGTTATCAGGGGATTCCTTAAGGTATACTTTCCGCTGCATAACCCTGCTTC
GGGGTCATTATAGCGATTTTTTCGGTATATCCATCCTTTTTCGCACGATATACAGGATTTTGCCAAAGGG
TTCGTGTAGACTTTCCTTGGTGTATCCAACGGCGTCAGCCGGGCAGGATAGGTGAAGTAGGCCCACCCGC
GAGCGGGTGTTCCTTCTTCACTGTCCCTTATTCGCACCTGGCGGTGCTCAACGGGAATCCTGCTCTGCGA
GGCTGGCCGATAAGCTCTGATACCGCTCGCCGCAGCCGAACGACCGAGCGCAGCGGGTCAGTGAGCGAGG
AAGCGGAAGAGCGCCCAATACGCAAACCGCCTCTCCCCGCGCGTTGGCCGATTCATTAATGCAGCGCCCA
AACATAACAGGAAGAAAAATGCCCCGCTGTGGGCGGACAAAATAGTTGGGAACTGGGAGGGGTGGAAATG
GAGTTTTTAAGGATTATTTAGGGAAGAGTGACAAAATAGATGGGAACTGGGTGTAGCGTCGTAAGCTAAT
ACGAAAATTAAAAATGACAAAATAGTTTGGAACTAGATTTCACTTATCTGGTTCTTGAGGCGGTTAAAAG
AGCCGTACTCTTCTCCGATGTCGACTAGGCCATGATGCTCATTCTGTGGGACCAAAACGAAAAAACACCC
TTTCGGGTGTCTTTTCTGGAATTTGGTACTGGCAAATATTCTGAAATGAGCTGTTGACAATTAATCATCG
GCTCGTATAATGTGTGGAATTGTGAGCGGATAACAATTTCACACAGGAAACAGAATTCATGGTGAGCAAG
GGCGAGGAGGATAACATGGCCATCATCAAGGAGTTCATGCGCTTCAAGGTGCACATGGAGGGCTCCGTGA
ACGGCCACGAGTTCGAGATCGAGGGCGAGGGCGAGGGCCGCCCCTACGAGGGCACCCAGACCGCCAAGCT
GAAGGTGACCAAGGGTGGCCCCCTGCCCTTCGCCTGGGACATCCTGTCCCCTCAGTTCATGTACGGCTCC
AAGGCCTACGTGAAGCACCCCGCCGACATCCCCGACTACTTGAAGCTGTCCTTCCCCGAGGGCTTCAAGT
GGGAGCGCGTGATGAACTTCGAGGACGGCGGCGTGGTGACCGTGACCCAGGACTCCTCCCTGCAGGACGG
CGAGTTCATCTACAAGGTGAAGCTGCGCGGCACCAACTTCCCCTCCGACGGCCCCGTAATGCAGAAGAAG
ACCATGGGCTGGGAGGCCTCCTCCGAGCGGATGTACCCCGAGGACGGCGCCCTGAAGGGCGAGATCAAGC
AGAGGCTGAAGCTGAAGGACGGCGGCCACTACGACGCTGAGGTCAAGACCACCTACAAGGCCAAGAAGCC
CGTGCAGCTGCCCGGCGCCTACAACGTCAACATCAAGTTGGACATCACCTCCCACAACGAGGACTACACC
ATCGTGGAACAGTACGAACGCGCCGAGGGCCGCCACTCCACCGGCGGCATGGACGAGCTGTACAAGTAAC
AAATAAAACGAAAGGCTCAGTCGAAAGACTGGGCCTTTCGTTTTATCTGTTGTTTGTCGGTGAACGCTCT
CCTGAGTAGGACAAATCCGCCGGGAGCGGATTTGAACGTTGCGAAGCAACGGCCCGGAGGGTGGCGGG
